Addgene plasmid #205621: pcDNA3.1-BCR-ABL-p210-BT-FLAG
Purpose: Expression of BCR-ABL oncogene in mammalian cells
Depositing lab: Pavel Krejčí. Depositing organization: Masaryk University. Publication: Elucidation of protein interactions necessary for the maintenance of the BCR-ABL signaling complex. Gregor T, Bosakova MK, Nita A, Abraham SP, Fafilek B, Cernohorsky NH, Rynes J, Foldynova-Trantirkova S, Zackova D, Mayer J, Trantirek L, Krejci P. Cell Mol Life Sci. 2020 Oct;77(19):3885-3903. doi: 10.1007/s00018-019-03397-7. Epub 2019 Dec 9. PubMed 31820037.
Backbone
  Vector backbone: pcDNA3.1
  Backbone manufacturer: Invitrogen
  Vector type: Mammalian Expression
Growth in bacteria
  Bacterial resistance: Ampicillin, 100 μg/mL
  Growth temperature: 37°C
  Growth strain: DH5alpha
  Copy number: High Copy
Gene/Insert
  Gene/Insert name: BCR-ABL oncogene, p210 isoform b3a2
  Species: H. sapiens (human)
  Mutation: deleted BT domain
  Promoter: CMV
  Tag / fusion protein: FLAG (N terminal on insert)
  Cloning method: Restriction Enzyme; 5′ cloning site unknown (unknown if destroyed)
Terms and licenses: Academic/Nonprofit Terms; Industry Terms: Not Available to Industry
How to cite: pcDNA3.1-BCR-ABL-p210-BT-FLAG was a gift from Pavel Krejčí (Addgene plasmid # 205621 ; http://n2t.net/addgene:205621 ; RRID:Addgene_205621)
