[The description below was written by a language model from this plasmid's Addgene catalogue record and pLannotate feature annotations shown in this document.]
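Description:
pcDNA3.1-BCR-ABL-p210-BT-FLAG is a mammalian expression plasmid built on the Invitrogen pcDNA3.1 backbone. It carries a deletion variant of the human BCR-ABL fusion oncogene (p210 isoform, b3a2 junction). The sequenced record is 9,698 nt. In bacteria the plasmid replicates from a high-copy ColE1/pUC-type origin and is selected with ampicillin through the β-lactamase gene. An f1 origin is also present. For mammalian cells, an SV40 early promoter drives a NeoR/KanR cassette that would allow G418 selection. The region downstream of this cassette contains a short ble fragment, an HSV TK poly(A) signal and small stray promoter and poly(A) fragments, so the backbone appears to differ somewhat from standard pcDNA3.1.

The expression cassette uses the CMV immediate-early enhancer and promoter, followed by a T7 promoter. A short FLAG epitope sits at the N terminus of the insert; the annotation tool scored it as a fragment of 3xFLAG. The open reading frame runs across the numbering origin of the circular sequence, with a BCR-derived segment continuing directly into ABL1 coding sequence, as expected for the fusion. The BCR portion was matched to the rat protein entry by the tool, but the catalogue lists the insert as human. The cassette ends at a bGH polyadenylation signal, with a reverse-oriented SP6 promoter just upstream of it.

The catalogue states that the "BT domain" has been deleted, but the record does not define this domain or give its boundaries. The construct is intended for expressing FLAG-tagged mutant BCR-ABL in mammalian cells. The associated study mapped the protein interactions that maintain the BCR-ABL signalling complex, which fits its use alongside other domain-deletion variants.
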