Features (pLannotate 1.2.2; 20 found; start..end, strand, type, name):
    324..3662    +  CDS            ABL1: ABL1_HUMAN - Also known as ABL, JTK7. Experimental evidence at protein level: Swiss-Prot protein existence level 1. Non-receptor tyrosine-protein kinase that plays a role in many key processes linked to cell growth and survival such as cytoskeleton remodeling in response to extracellular stimuli, cell motility and adhesion, receptor endocytosis, autophagy, DNA damage response and apoptosis. Coordinates actin remodeling through tyrosine phosphorylation of proteins controlling cytoskeleton dynamics like WASF3 (involved in branch formation); ANXA1 (involved in membrane anchoring); DBN1, DBNL, CTT
   3705..3723    -  promoter       SP6 promoter: promoter for bacteriophage SP6 RNA polymerase
   3749..3973    +  polyA_signal   bGH poly(A) signal: bovine growth hormone polyadenylation signal
   3977..3995    +  promoter       SV40 promoter (fragment): SV40 enhancer and early promoter
   4105..4693    -  rep_origin     ori: high-copy-number ColE1/pMB1/pBR322/pUC origin of replication
   4915..4931    +  polyA_signal   bGH poly(A) signal (fragment): bovine growth hormone polyadenylation signal
   5022..5069    -  polyA_signal   HSV TK poly(A) signal: herpes simplex virus thymidine kinase polyadenylation signal (Cole and Stacy, 1985)
   5128..5280    -  CDS            ble (fragment): BLE_KLEPN - Experimental evidence at protein level: Swiss-Prot protein existence level 1. Binding protein with a strong affinity to the bleomycin family of antibiotics. Binds to CL990; an antimitotic-antibiotic compound. From Klebsiella pneumoniae.
   5301..6095    -  CDS            NeoR/KanR: aminoglycoside phosphotransferase from Tn5; aph(3')-II (or nptII); confers resistance to neomycin, kanamycin, and G418 (Geneticin®)
   6130..6487    -  promoter       SV40 promoter: SV40 enhancer and early promoter
   6489..6506    -  promoter       AmpR promoter (fragment): bla
   6547..7407    -  CDS            AmpR: β-lactamase; bla; confers resistance to ampicillin, carbenicillin, and related antibiotics
   7408..7512    -  promoter       AmpR promoter: bla
   7539..7967    +  rep_origin     f1 ori (sequence partly withheld): f1 bacteriophage origin of replication; arrow indicates direction of (+) strand synthesis
   8006..8385    +  enhancer       CMV enhancer: human cytomegalovirus immediate early enhancer
   8386..8589    +  promoter       CMV promoter: human cytomegalovirus (CMV) immediate early promoter
   8585..8618    +  LTR            5' LTR (truncated) (fragment): truncated 5' long terminal repeat (LTR) from HIV-1
   8634..8652    +  promoter       T7 promoter: promoter for bacteriophage T7 RNA polymerase
   8699..8719    +  CDS            3xFLAG (fragment): three tandem FLAG® epitope tags
   8735..350     +  CDS            Bcr (fragment) (across the origin): BCR_RAT - Experimental evidence at protein level: Swiss-Prot protein existence level 1. Protein with a unique structure having two opposing regulatory activities toward small GTP-binding proteins. The C-terminus is a GTPase-activating protein (GAP) domain which stimulates GTP hydrolysis by RAC1, RAC2 and CDC42. Accelerates the intrinsic rate of GTP hydrolysis of RAC1 or CDC42, leading to down-regulation of the active GTP-bound form. The central Dbl homology (DH) domain functions as guanine nucleotide exchange factor (GEF) that modulates the GTPases CDC42, RHOA and RAC1. Promotes the conversion
>Addgene plasmid #205621 | pcDNA3.1-BCR-ABL-p210-BT-FLAG | addgene full sequence | sequence record 407822 | Addgene NGS Result
CGGAGAGGCTGAAGAAGAAGCTGTCGGAGCAGGAGTCACTGCTGCTGCTTATGTCTCCCAGCATGGCCTT
CAGGGTGCACAGCCGCAACGGCAAGAGTTACACGTTCCTGATCTCCTCTGACTATGAGCGTGCAGAGTGG
AGGGAGAACATCCGGGAGCAGCAGAAGAAGTGTTTCAGAAGCTTCTCCCTGACATCCGTGGAGCTGCAGA
TGCTGACCAACTCGTGTGTGAAACTCCAGACTGTCCACAGCATTCCGCTGACCATCAATAAGGAAGATGA
TGAGTCTCCGGGGCTCTATGGGTTTCTGAATGTCATCGTCCACTCAGCCACTGGATTTAAGCAGAGTTCA
AAAGCCCTTCAGCGGCCAGTAGCATCTGACTTTGAGCCTCAGGGTCTGAGTGAAGCCGCTCGTTGGAACT
CCAAGGAAAACCTTCTCGCTGGACCCAGTGAAAATGACCCCAACCTTTTCGTTGCACTGTATGATTTTGT
GGCCAGTGGAGATAACACTCTAAGCATAACTAAAGGTGAAAAGCTCCGGGTCTTAGGCTATAATCACAAT
GGGGAATGGTGTGAAGCCCAAACCAAAAATGGCCAAGGCTGGGTCCCAAGCAACTACATCACGCCAGTCA
ACAGTCTGGAGAAACACTCCTGGTACCATGGGCCTGTGTCCCGCAATGCCGCTGAGTATCTGCTGAGCAG
CGGGATCAATGGCAGCTTCTTGGTGCGTGAGAGTGAGAGCAGTCCTGGCCAGAGGTCCATCTCGCTGAGA
TACGAAGGGAGGGTGTACCATTACAGGATCAACACTGCTTCTGATGGCAAGCTCTACGTCTCCTCCGAGA
GCCGCTTCAACACCCTGGCCGAGTTGGTTCATCATCATTCAACGGTGGCCGACGGGCTCATCACCACGCT
CCATTATCCAGCCCCAAAGCGCAACAAGCCCACTGTCTATGGTGTGTCCCCCAACTACGACAAGTGGGAG
ATGGAACGCACGGACATCACCATGAAGCACAAGCTGGGCGGGGGCCAGTACGGGGAGGTGTACGAGGGCG
TGTGGAAGAAATACAGCCTGACGGTGGCCGTGAAGACCTTGAAGGAGGACACCATGGAGGTGGAAGAGTT
CTTGAAAGAAGCTGCAGTCATGAAAGAGATCAAACACCCTAACCTGGTGCAGCTCCTTGGGGTCTGCACC
CGGGAGCCCCCGTTCTATATCATCACTGAGTTCATGACCTACGGGAACCTCCTGGACTACCTGAGGGAGT
GCAACCGGCAGGAGGTGAACGCCGTGGTGCTGCTGTACATGGCCACTCAGATCTCGTCAGCCATGGAGTA
CCTGGAGAAGAAAAACTTCATCCACAGAGATCTTGCTGCCCGAAACTGCCTGGTAGGGGAGAACCACTTG
GTGAAGGTAGCTGATTTTGGCCTGAGCAGGTTGATGACAGGGGACACCTACACAGCCCATGCTGGAGCCA
AGTTCCCCATCAAATGGACTGCACCCGAGAGCCTGGCCTACAACAAGTTCTCCATCAAGTCCGACGTCTG
GGCATTTGGAGTATTGCTTTGGGAAATTGCTACCTATGGCATGTCCCCTTACCCGGGAATTGACCTGTCC
CAGGTGTATGAGCTGCTAGAGAAGGACTACCGCATGGAGCGCCCAGAAGGCTGCCCAGAGAAGGTCTATG
AACTCATGCGAGCATGTTGGCAGTGGAATCCCTCTGACCGGCCCTCCTTTGCTGAAATCCACCAAGCCTT
TGAAACAATGTTCCAGGAATCCAGTATCTCAGACGAAGTGGAAAAGGAGCTGGGGAAACAAGGCGTCCGT
GGGGCTGTGAGTACCTTGCTGCAGGCCCCAGAGCTGCCCACCAAGACGAGGACCTCCAGGAGAGCTGCAG
AGCACAGAGACACCACTGACGTGCCTGAGATGCCTCACTCCAAGGGCCAGGGAGAGAGCGATCCTCTGGA
CCATGAGCCTGCCGTGTCTCCATTGCTCCCTCGAAAAGAGCGAGGTCCCCCGGAGGGCGGCCTGAATGAA
GATGAGCGCCTTCTCCCCAAAGACAAAAAGACCAACTTGTTCAGCGCCTTGATCAAGAAGAAGAAGAAGA
CAGCCCCAACCCCTCCCAAACGCAGCAGCTCCTTCCGGGAGATGGACGGCCAGCCGGAGCGCAGAGGGGC
CGGCGAGGAAGAGGGCCGAGACATCAGCAACGGGGCACTGGCTTTCACCCCCTTGGACACAGCTGACCCA
GCCAAGTCCCCAAAGCCCAGCAATGGGGCTGGGGTCCCCAATGGAGCCCTCCGGGAGTCTGGGGGCTCAG
GCTTCCGGTCTCCCCACCTGTGGAAGAAGTCCAGCACGCTGACCAGCAGCCGCCTAGCCACCGGCGAGGA
GGAGGGCGGTGGCAGCTCCAGCAAGCGCTTCCTGCGCTCTTGCTCCGCCTCCTGCGTTCCCCATGGGGCC
AAGGACACGGAGTGGAGGTCAGTCACGCTGCCTCGGGACTTGCAGTCCACGGGAAGACAGTTTGACTCGT
CCACATTTGGAGGGCACAAAAGTGAGAAGCCGGCTCTGCCTCGGAAGAGGGCAGGGGAGAACAGGTCTGA
CCAGGTGACCCGAGGCACAGTAACGCCTCCCCCCAGGCTGGTGAAAAAGAATGAGGAAGCTGCTGATGAG
GTCTTCAAAGACATCATGGAGTCCAGCCCGGGCTCCAGCCCGCCCAACCTGACTCCAAAACCCCTCCGGC
GGCAGGTCACCGTGGCCCCTGCCTCGGGCCTCCCCCACAAGGAAGAAGCTGGAAAGGGCAGTGCCTTAGG
GACCCCTGCTGCAGCTGAGCCAGTGACCCCCACCAGCAAAGCAGGCTCAGGTGCACCAGGGGGCACCAGC
AAGGGCCCCGCCGAGGAGTCCAGAGTGAGGAGGCACAAGCACTCCTCTGAGTCGCCAGGGAGGGACAAGG
GGAAATTGTCCAGGCTCAAACCTGCCCCGCCGCCCCCACCAGCAGCCTCTGCAGGGAAGGCTGGAGGAAA
GCCCTCGCAGAGCCCGAGCCAGGAGGCGGCCGGGGAGGCAGTCCTGGGCGCAAAGACAAAAGCCACGAGT
CTGGTTGATGCTGTGAACAGTGACGCTGCCAAGCCCAGCCAGCCGGGAGAGGGCCTCAAAAAGCCCGTGC
TCCCGGCCACTCCAAAGCCACAGTCCGCCAAGCCGTCGGGGACCCCCATCAGCCCAGCCCCCGTTCCCTC
CACGTTGCCATCAGCATCCTCGGCCCTGGCAGGGGACCAGCCGTCTTCCACCGCCTTCATCCCTCTCATA
TCAACCCGAGTGTCTCTTCGGAAAACCCGCCAGCCTCCAGAGCGGATCGCCAGCGGCGCCATCACCAAGG
GCGTGGTCCTGGACAGCACCGAGGCGCTGTGCCTCGCCATCTCTAGGAACTCCGAGCAGATGGCCAGCCA
CAGCGCAGTGCTGGAGGCCGGCAAAAACCTCTACACGTTCTGCGTGAGCTATGTGGATTCCATCCAGCAA
ATGAGGAACAAGTTTGCCTTCCGAGAGGCCATCAACAAACTGGAGAATAATCTCCGGGAGCTTCAGATCT
GCCCGGCGACAGCAGGCAGTGGTCCAGCGGCCACTCAGGACTTCAGCAAGCTCCTCAGTTCGGTGAAGGA
AATCAGTGACATAGTGCAGAGGTAGGCGGCCGCTCGAGTAGATGACTAGTCTAGAGGGCCCTATTCTATA
GTGTCACCTAAATGCTAGAGCTCGCTGATCAGCCTCGACTGTGCCTTCTAGTTGCCAGCCATCTGTTGTT
TGCCCCTCCCCCGTGCCTTCCTTGACCCTGGAAGGTGCCACTCCCACTGTCCTTTCCTAATAAAATGAGG
AAATTGCATCGCATTGTCTGAGTAGGTGTCATTCTATTCTGGGGGGTGGGGTGGGGCAGGACAGCAAGGG
GGAGGATTGGGAAGACAATAGCAGGCATGCTGGGGATGCGGTGGGCTCTATGGCTTCTGAGGCGGAAAGA
ACCAGTGGCGGTAATACGGTTATCCACAGAATCAGGGGATAACGCAGGAAAGAACATGTGAGCAAAAGGC
CAGCAAAAGGCCAGGAACCGTAAAAAGGCCGCGTTGCTGGCGTTTTTCCATAGGCTCCGCCCCCCTGACG
AGCATCACAAAAATCGACGCTCAAGTCAGAGGTGGCGAAACCCGACAGGACTATAAAGATACCAGGCGTT
TCCCCCTGGAAGCTCCCTCGTGCGCTCTCCTGTTCCGACCCTGCCGCTTACCGGATACCTGTCCGCCTTT
CTCCCTTCGGGAAGCGTGGCGCTTTCTCATAGCTCACGCTGTAGGTATCTCAGTTCGGTGTAGGTCGTTC
GCTCCAAGCTGGGCTGTGTGCACGAACCCCCCGTTCAGCCCGACCGCTGCGCCTTATCCGGTAACTATCG
TCTTGAGTCCAACCCGGTAAGACACGACTTATCGCCACTGGCAGCAGCCACTGGTAACAGGATTAGCAGA
GCGAGGTATGTAGGCGGTGCTACAGAGTTCTTGAAGTGGTGGCCTAACTACGGCTACACTAGAAGAACAG
TATTTGGTATCTGCGCTCTGCTGAAGCCAGTTACCTTCGGAAAAAGAGTTGGTAGCTCTTGATCCGGCAA
ACAAACCACCGCTGGTAGCGGTGGTTTTTTTGTTTGCAAGCAGCAGATTACGCGCAGAAAAAAAGGATCT
CAAGAAGATCCTTTGATCTTTTCTACGGGGTCTGACGCTCAGTGGAACGAAAACTCACGTTAAGGGATTT
TGGTCATGAGATTATCAAAAAGGATCTTCACCTAGATCCTTTTAAATTAAAAATGAAGTTTTAAATCAAT
CTAAAGTATATATGAGTAACCTGAGGCTATGGCAGGGCCTGCCGCCCCGACGTTGGCTGCGAGCCCTGGG
CCTTCACCCGAACTTGGGGGGTGGGGTGGGGAAAAGGAAGAAACGCGGGCGTATTGGCCCCAATGGGGTC
TCGGTGGGGTATCGACAGAGTGCCAGCCCTGGGACCGAACCCCGCGTTTATGAACAAACGACCCAACACC
GTGCGTTTTATTCTGTCTTTTTATTGCCGTCATAGCGCGGGTTCCTTCCGGTATTGTCTCCTTCCGTGTT
TCAGTTAGCCTCCCCCTAGGGTGGGCGAAGAACTCCAGCATGAGATCCCCGCGCTGGAGGATCATCCAGC
CGGCGTCCCGGAAAACGATTCCGAAGCCCAACCTTTCATAGAAGGCGGCGGTGGAATCGAAATCTCGTGA
TGGCAGGTTGGGCGTCGCTTGGTCGGTCATTTCGAACCCCAGAGTCCCGCTCAGAAGAACTCGTCAAGAA
GGCGATAGAAGGCGATGCGCTGCGAATCGGGAGCGGCGATACCGTAAAGCACGAGGAAGCGGTCAGCCCA
TTCGCCGCCAAGCTCTTCAGCAATATCACGGGTAGCCAACGCTATGTCCTGATAGCGGTCCGCCACACCC
AGCCGGCCACAGTCGATGAATCCAGAAAAGCGGCCATTTTCCACCATGATATTCGGCAAGCAGGCATCGC
CATGGGTCACGACGAGATCCTCGCCGTCGGGCATGCTCGCCTTGAGCCTGGCGAACAGTTCGGCTGGCGC
GAGCCCCTGATGCTCTTCGTCCAGATCATCCTGATCGACAAGACCGGCTTCCATCCGAGTACGTGCTCGC
TCGATGCGATGTTTCGCTTGGTGGTCGAATGGGCAGGTAGCCGGATCAAGCGTATGCAGCCGCCGCATTG
CATCAGCCATGATGGATACTTTCTCGGCAGGAGCAAGGTGAGATGACAGGAGATCCTGCCCCGGCACTTC
GCCCAATAGCAGCCAGTCCCTTCCCGCTTCAGTGACAACGTCGAGCACAGCTGCGCAAGGAACGCCCGTC
GTGGCCAGCCACGATAGCCGCGCTGCCTCGTCTTGCAGTTCATTCAGGGCACCGGACAGGTCGGTCTTGA
CAAAAAGAACCGGGCGCCCCTGCGCTGACAGCCGGAACACGGCGGCATCAGAGCAGCCGATTGTCTGTTG
TGCCCAGTCATAGCCGAATAGCCTCTCCACCCAAGCGGCCGGAGAACCTGCGTGCAATCCATCTTGTTCA
ATCATGCGAAACGATCCTCATCCTGTCTCTTGATCGATCTTTGCAAAAGCCTAGGCCTCCAAAAAAGCCT
CCTCACTACTTCTGGAATAGCTCAGAGGCCGAGGCGGCCTCGGCCTCTGCATAAATAAAAAAAATTAGTC
AGCCATGGGGCGGAGAATGGGCGGAACTGGGCGGAGTTAGGGGCGGGATGGGCGGAGTTAGGGGCGGGAC
TATGGTTGCTGACTAATTGAGATGCATGCTTTGCATACTTCTGCCTGCTGGGGAGCCTGGGGACTTTCCA
CACCTGGTTGCTGACTAATTGAGATGCATGCTTTGCATACTTCTGCCTGCTGGGGAGCCTGGGGACTTTC
CACACCCTAACTGACACACATTCCACAGCTGGTTCTTTCCGCCTCAGGACTCTTCCTTTTTCAATAAATC
AATCTAAAGTATATATGAGTAAACTTGGTCTGACAGTTACCAATGCTTAATCAGTGAGGCACCTATCTCA
GCGATCTGTCTATTTCGTTCATCCATAGTTGCCTGACTCCCCGTCGTGTAGATAACTACGATACGGGAGG
GCTTACCATCTGGCCCCAGTGCTGCAATGATACCGCGAGACCCACGCTCACCGGCTCCAGATTTATCAGC
AATAAACCAGCCAGCCGGAAGGGCCGAGCGCAGAAGTGGTCCTGCAACTTTATCCGCCTCCATCCAGTCT
ATTAATTGTTGCCGGGAAGCTAGAGTAAGTAGTTCGCCAGTTAATAGTTTGCGCAACGTTGTTGCCATTG
CTACAGGCATCGTGGTGTCACGCTCGTCGTTTGGTATGGCTTCATTCAGCTCCGGTTCCCAACGATCAAG
GCGAGTTACATGATCCCCCATGTTGTGCAAAAAAGCGGTTAGCTCCTTCGGTCCTCCGATCGTTGTCAGA
AGTAAGTTGGCCGCAGTGTTATCACTCATGGTTATGGCAGCACTGCATAATTCTCTTACTGTCATGCCAT
CCGTAAGATGCTTTTCTGTGACTGGTGAGTACTCAACCAAGTCATTCTGAGAATAGTGTATGCGGCGACC
GAGTTGCTCTTGCCCGGCGTCAATACGGGATAATACCGCGCCACATAGCAGAACTTTAAAAGTGCTCATC
ATTGGAAAACGTTCTTCGGGGCGAAAACTCTCAAGGATCTTACCGCTGTTGAGATCCAGTTCGATGTAAC
CCACTCGTGCACCCAACTGATCTTCAGCATCTTTTACTTTCACCAGCGTTTCTGGGTGAGCAAAAACAGG
AAGGCAAAATGCCGCAAAAAAGGGAATAAGGGCGACACGGAAATGTTGAATACTCATACTCTTCCTTTTT
CAATATTATTGAAGCATTTATCAGGGTTATTGTCTCATGAGCGGATACATATTTGAATGTATTTAGAAAA
ATAAACAAATAGGGGTTCCGCGCACATTTCCCCGAAAAGTGCCACCTG
[124 nt withheld, positions 7539-7662]
C
[91 nt withheld, positions 7664-7754]
A
[49 nt withheld, positions 7756-7804]
CCTTTGACGTTGGAGTCCACGTTCTTT
[37 nt withheld, positions 7832-7868]
ACCCTATCTCGGTCTATTCTTTTGATTTATAAGGGATTTTGCCGATTTCGGCCTATTGGTTAAAAAATGA
GCTGATTTAACAAAAATTTAACGCGAATTTTAACAAAATATTAACGCTTACAATTTACGCGCGCGTTGAC
ATTGATTATTGACTAGTTATTAATAGTAATCAATTACGGGGTCATTAGTTCATAGCCCATATATGGAGTT
CCGCGTTACATAACTTACGGTAAATGGCCCGCCTGGCTGACCGCCCAACGACCCCCGCCCATTGACGTCA
ATAATGACGTATGTTCCCATAGTAACGCCAATAGGGACTTTCCATTGACGTCAATGGGTGGAGTATTTAC
GGTAAACTGCCCACTTGGCAGTACATCAAGTGTATCATATGCCAAGTACGCCCCCTATTGACGTCAATGA
CGGTAAATGGCCCGCCTGGCATTATGCCCAGTACATGACCTTATGGGACTTTCCTACTTGGCAGTACATC
TACGTATTAGTCATCGCTATTACCATGGTGATGCGGTTTTGGCAGTACATCAATGGGCGTGGATAGCGGT
TTGACTCACGGGGATTTCCAAGTCTCCACCCCATTGACGTCAATGGGAGTTTGTTTTGGCACCAAAATCA
ACGGGACTTTCCAAAATGTCGTAACAACTCCGCCCCATTGACGCAAATGGGCGGTAGGCGTGTACGGTGG
GAGGTCTATATAAGCAGAGCTCTCTGGCTAACTAGAGAACCCACTGCTTACTGGCTTATCGAAATTAATA
CGACTCACTATAGGGAGACCCAAGCTTGGTACCGGATCCCCCGGGAATCAAAACATGGATTACAAAGACG
ATGACGATAAAGAATTCTGCAGATATCTGGACTTGGAAAAGGGCTTGGAGATGAGAAAATGGGTCCTGTC
GGGAATCCTGGCTAGCGAGGAGACTTACCTGAGCCACCTGGAGGCACTGCTGCTGCCCATGAAGCCTTTG
AAAGCCGCTGCCACCACCTCTCAGCCGGTGCTGACGAGTCAGCAGATCGAGACCATCTTCTTCAAAGTGC
CTGAGCTCTACGAGATCCACAAGGAGTTCTATGATGGGCTCTTCCCCCGCGTGCAGCAGTGGAGCCACCA
GCAGCGGGTGGGCGACCTCTTCCAGAAGCTGGCCAGCCAGCTGGGTGTGTACCGGGCCTTCGTGGACAAC
TACGGAGTTGCCATGGAAATGGCTGAGAAGTGCTGTCAGGCCAATGCTCAGTTTGCAGAAATCTCCGAGA
ACCTGAGAGCCAGAAGCAACAAAGATGCCAAGGATCCAACGACCAAGAACTCTCTGGAAACTCTGCTCTA
CAAGCCTGTGGACCGTGTGACGAGGAGCACGCTGGTCCTCCATGACTTGCTGAAGCACACTCCTGCCAGC
CACCCTGACCACCCCTTGCTGCAGGACGCCCTCCGCATCTCACAGAACTTCCTGTCCAGCATCAATGAGG
AGATCACACCCCGACGGCAGTCCATGACGGTGAAGAAGGGAGAGCACCGGCAGCTGCTGAAGGACAGCTT
CATGGTGGAGCTGGTGGAGGGGGCCCGCAAGCTGCGCCACGTCTTCCTGTTCACCGACCTGCTTCTCTGC
ACCAAGCTCAAGAAGCAGAGCGGAGGCAAAACGCAGCAGTATGACTGCAAATGGTACATTCCGCTCACGG
ATCTCAGCTTCCAGATGGTGGATGAACTGGAGGCAGTGCCCAACATCCCCCTGGTGCCCGATGAGGAGCT
GGACGCTTTGAAGATCAAGATCTCCCAGATCAAGAGTGACATCCAGAGAGAGAAGAGGGCGAACAAGGGC
AGCAAGGCTA
